LOCUS       Exported 5177 bp ds-DNA circular SYN 13-MAY-2021
DEFINITION  Bacterial expression of human Ska1 microtubule binding domain (MTBD)
            mutant.
ACCESSION   .
VERSION     .
KEYWORDS    pDK616
SOURCE      synthetic DNA construct
  ORGANISM  synthetic DNA construct
REFERENCE   1 (bases 1 to 5177)
  TITLE     Cheeseman Lab Plasmids
  JOURNAL   Unpublished
REFERENCE   2 (bases 1 to 5177)
  AUTHORS   .
  TITLE     Direct Submission
  JOURNAL   Exported May 13, 2021 from SnapGene Server 1.1.58
            http://www.snapgene.com
FEATURES             Location/Qualifiers
     source          1..5177
                     /organism="synthetic DNA construct"
                     /mol_type="other DNA"
     primer_bind     53..72
                     /label=pBRrevBam
                     /note="pBR322 vectors, tet region, downstream of BamHI,
                     reverse primer"
     primer_bind     156..175
                     /label=T7
                     /note="T7 promoter, forward primer"
     promoter        156..174
                     /label=T7 promoter
                     /note="promoter for bacteriophage T7 RNA polymerase"
     RBS             248..270
                     /note="efficient ribosome binding site from bacteriophage
                     T7 gene 10 (Olins and Rangwala, 1989)"
     CDS             290..307
                     /codon_start=1
                     /product="6xHis affinity tag"
                     /label=6xHis
                     /translation="HHHHHH"
     CDS             311..343
                     /codon_start=1
                     /product="leader peptide from bacteriophage T7 gene 10"
                     /label=T7 tag (gene 10 leader)
                     /note="promotes efficient translation in E. coli"
                     /translation="MASMTGGQQMG"
     CDS             347..370
                     /codon_start=1
                     /product="Xpress(TM) epitope tag, including an enterokinase
                     recognition and cleavage site"
                     /label=Xpress(TM) tag
                     /translation="DLYDDDDK"
     CDS             371..394
                     /codon_start=1
                     /product="recognition and cleavage site for human
                     rhinovirus 3C and PreScission proteases"
                     /label=HRV 3C site
                     /translation="LEVLFQGP"
     primer_bind     complement(862..880)
                     /label=T7 Term
                     /note="T7 terminator, reverse primer"
     terminator      876..923
                     /label=T7 terminator
                     /note="transcription terminator for bacteriophage T7 RNA
                     polymerase"
     promoter        complement(1289..1317)
                     /label=tet promoter
                     /note="E. coli promoter for tetracycline efflux protein
                     gene"
     primer_bind     complement(1344..1362)
                     /label=pBRforEco
                     /note="pBR322 vectors, upsteam of EcoRI site, forward
                     primer"
     promoter        1430..1534
                     /gene="bla"
                     /label=AmpR promoter
     CDS             1535..2395
                     /codon_start=1
                     /gene="bla"
                     /product="beta-lactamase"
                     /label=AmpR
                     /note="confers resistance to ampicillin, carbenicillin, and
                     related antibiotics"
                     /translation="MSIQHFRVALIPFFAAFCLPVFAHPETLVKVKDAEDQLGARVGYI
                     ELDLNSGKILESFRPEERFPMMSTFKVLLCGAVLSRVDAGQEQLGRRIHYSQNDLVEYS
                     PVTEKHLTDGMTVRELCSAAITMSDNTAANLLLTTIGGPKELTAFLHNMGDHVTRLDRW
                     EPELNEAIPNDERDTTMPAAMATTLRKLLTGELLTLASRQQLIDWMEADKVAGPLLRSA
                     LPAGWFIADKSGAGERGSRGIIAALGPDGKPSRIVVIYTTGSQATMDERNRQIAEIGAS
                     LIKHW"
     primer_bind     complement(1753..1772)
                     /label=Amp-R
                     /note="Ampicillin resistance gene, reverse primer"
     rep_origin      2566..3154
                     /direction=RIGHT
                     /label=ori
                     /note="high-copy-number ColE1/pMB1/pBR322/pUC origin of
                     replication"
     primer_bind     3055..3074
                     /label=pBR322ori-F
                     /note="pBR322 origin, forward primer"
     primer_bind     3308..3325
                     /label=L4440
                     /note="L4440 vector, forward primer"
     misc_feature    3340..3479
                     /label=bom
                     /note="basis of mobility region from pBR322"
     primer_bind     complement(3405..3424)
                     /label=pRS-marker
                     /note="pRS vectors, use to sequence yeast selectable
                     marker"
     primer_bind     3565..3587
                     /label=pGEX 3'
                     /note="pGEX vectors, reverse primer"
     CDS             complement(3581..3772)
                     /codon_start=1
                     /gene="rop"
                     /product="Rop protein, which maintains plasmids at low copy
                     number"
                     /label=rop
                     /translation="MTKQEKTALNMARFIRSQTLTLLEKLNELDADEQADICESLHDHA
                     DELYRSCLARFGDDGENL"
ORIGIN
        1 cgccgaaaca agcgctcatg agcccgaagt ggcgagcccg atcttcccca tcggtgatgt
       61 cggcgatata ggcgccagca accgcacctg tggcgccggt gatgccggcc acgatgcgtc
      121 cggcgtagag gatcgagatc tcgatcccgc gaaattaata cgactcacta tagggagacc
      181 acaacggttt ccctctagtg ccggctccgg agagctccaa ttggaattcg ctagctctag
      241 aaataatttt gtttaacttt aagaaggaga tatacgtatg cggggttctc atcatcatca
      301 tcatcatggt atggctagca tgactggtgg acagcaaatg ggtcgggatc tgtacgacga
      361 tgacgataag ctggaagttc tgttccaggg gccccatatg agaagtatta aggaaatgcc
      421 atttataact tgtgatgagt tcaatggtgt tccttcgtac atgaaatccc gcttaaccta
      481 taatcaaatt aatgatgtta ttaaagaaat caacaaggca gtaattagta aatataaaat
      541 cctacatcag ccaaaaaagt ctatgaattc tgtgaccaga aatctctatc acagatttat
      601 tgatgaagaa acgaaggata ccaaaggtcg ttattttata gtggaagctg acataaagga
      661 gttcacaact ttggccgcgg atgcaaagtt tcacgtgtta ctgaatattt tacgacactg
      721 ccggaggcta tcagaggtcc gagggggagg acttactcgt tatgttataa cctgaggatc
      781 cagatctaag cttggtacca cgcgtgcgcg ctgatccggc tgctaacaaa gcccgaaagg
      841 aagctgagtt ggctgctgcc accgctgagc aataactagc ataacccctt ggggcctcta
      901 aacgggtctt gaggggtttt ttgctgaaag gaggaactat atccggatat ccacaggacg
      961 ggtgtggtcg ccatgatcgc gtagtcgata gtggctccaa gtagcgaagc gagcaggact
     1021 gggcggcggc caaagcggtc ggacagtgct ccgagaacgg gtgcgcatag aaattgcatc
     1081 aacgcatata gcgctagcag cacgccatag tgactggcga tgctgtcgga atggacgata
     1141 tcccgcaaga ggcccggcag taccggcata accaagccta tgcctacagc atccagggtg
     1201 acggtgccga ggatgacgat gagcgcattg ttagatttca tacacggtgc ctgactgcgt
     1261 tagcaattta actgtgataa actaccgcat taaagcttat cgatgataag ctgtcaaaca
     1321 tgagaattct tgaagacgaa agggcctcgt gatacgccta tttttatagg ttaatgtcat
     1381 gataataatg gtttcttaga cgtcaggtgg cacttttcgg ggaaatgtgc gcggaacccc
     1441 tatttgttta tttttctaaa tacattcaaa tatgtatccg ctcatgagac aataaccctg
     1501 ataaatgctt caataatatt gaaaaaggaa gagtatgagt attcaacatt tccgtgtcgc
     1561 ccttattccc ttttttgcgg cattttgcct tcctgttttt gctcacccag aaacgctggt
     1621 gaaagtaaaa gatgctgaag atcagttggg tgcacgagtg ggttacatcg aactggatct
     1681 caacagcggt aagatccttg agagttttcg ccccgaagaa cgttttccaa tgatgagcac
     1741 ttttaaagtt ctgctatgtg gcgcggtatt atcccgtgtt gacgccgggc aagagcaact
     1801 cggtcgccgc atacactatt ctcagaatga cttggttgag tactcaccag tcacagaaaa
     1861 gcatcttacg gatggcatga cagtaagaga attatgcagt gctgccataa ccatgagtga
     1921 taacactgcg gccaacttac ttctgacaac gatcggagga ccgaaggagc taaccgcttt
     1981 tttgcacaac atgggggatc atgtaactcg ccttgatcgt tgggaaccgg agctgaatga
     2041 agccatacca aacgacgagc gtgacaccac gatgcctgca gcaatggcaa caacgttgcg
     2101 caaactatta actggcgaac tacttactct agcttcccgg caacaattaa tagactggat
     2161 ggaggcggat aaagttgcag gaccacttct gcgctcggcc cttccggctg gctggtttat
     2221 tgctgataaa tctggagccg gtgagcgtgg gtctcgcggt atcattgcag cactggggcc
     2281 agatggtaag ccctcccgta tcgtagttat ctacacgacg gggagtcagg caactatgga
     2341 tgaacgaaat agacagatcg ctgagatagg tgcctcactg attaagcatt ggtaactgtc
     2401 agaccaagtt tactcatata tactttagat tgatttaaaa cttcattttt aatttaaaag
     2461 gatctaggtg aagatccttt ttgataatct catgaccaaa atcccttaac gtgagttttc
     2521 gttccactga gcgtcagacc ccgtagaaaa gatcaaagga tcttcttgag atcctttttt
     2581 tctgcgcgta atctgctgct tgcaaacaaa aaaaccaccg ctaccagcgg tggtttgttt
     2641 gccggatcaa gagctaccaa ctctttttcc gaaggtaact ggcttcagca gagcgcagat
     2701 accaaatact gtccttctag tgtagccgta gttaggccac cacttcaaga actctgtagc
     2761 accgcctaca tacctcgctc tgctaatcct gttaccagtg gctgctgcca gtggcgataa
     2821 gtcgtgtctt accgggttgg actcaagacg atagttaccg gataaggcgc agcggtcggg
     2881 ctgaacgggg ggttcgtgca cacagcccag cttggagcga acgacctaca ccgaactgag
     2941 atacctacag cgtgagctat gagaaagcgc cacgcttccc gaagggagaa aggcggacag
     3001 gtatccggta agcggcaggg tcggaacagg agagcgcacg agggagcttc cagggggaaa
     3061 cgcctggtat ctttatagtc ctgtcgggtt tcgccacctc tgacttgagc gtcgattttt
     3121 gtgatgctcg tcaggggggc ggagcctatg gaaaaacgcc agcaacgcgg cctttttacg
     3181 gttcctggcc ttttgctggc cttttgctca catgttcttt cctgcgttat cccctgattc
     3241 tgtggataac cgtattaccg cctttgagtg agctgatacc gctcgccgca gccgaacgac
     3301 cgagcgcagc gagtcagtga gcgaggaagc ggaagagcgc ctgatgcggt attttctcct
     3361 tacgcatctg tgcggtattt cacaccgcaa tggtgcactc tcagtacaat ctgctctgat
     3421 gccgcatagt taagccagta tacactccgc tatcgctacg tgactgggtc atggctgcgc
     3481 cccgacaccc gccaacaccc gctgacgcgc cctgacgggc ttgtctgctc ccggcatccg
     3541 cttacagaca agctgtgacc gtctccggga gctgcatgtg tcagaggttt tcaccgtcat
     3601 caccgaaacg cgcgaggcag ctgcggtaaa gctcatcagc gtggtcgtga agcgattcac
     3661 agatgtctgc ctgttcatcc gcgtccagct cgttgagttt ctccagaagc gttaatgtct
     3721 ggcttctgat aaagcgggcc atgttaaggg cggttttttc ctgtttggtc actgatgcct
     3781 ccgtgtaagg gggatttctg ttcatggggg taatgatacc gatgaaacga gagaggatgc
     3841 tcacgatacg ggttactgat gatgaacatg cccggttact ggaacgttgt gagggtaaac
     3901 aactggcggt atggatgcgg cgggaccaga gaaaaatcac tcagggtcaa tgccagcgct
     3961 tcgttaatac agatgtaggt gttccacagg gtagccagca gcatcctgcg atgcagatcc
     4021 ggaacataat ggtgcagggc gctgacttcc gcgtttccag actttacgaa acacggaaac
     4081 cgaagaccat tcatgttgtt gctcaggtcg cagacgtttt gcagcagcag tcgcttcacg
     4141 ttcgctcgcg tatcggtgat tcattctgct aaccagtaag gcaaccccgc cagcctagcc
     4201 gggtcctcaa cgacaggagc acgatcatgc gcacccgtgg ccaggaccca acgctgcccg
     4261 agatgcgccg cgtgcggctg ctggagatgg cggacgcgat ggatatgttc tgccaagggt
     4321 tggtttgcgc attcacagtt ctccgcaaga attgattggc tccaattctt ggagtggtga
     4381 atccgttagc gaggtgccgc cggcttccat tcaggtcgag gtggcccggc tccatgcacc
     4441 gcgacgcaac gcggggaggc agacaaggta tagggcggcg cctacaatcc atgccaaccc
     4501 gttccatgtg ctcgccgagg cggcataaat cgccgtgacg atcagcggtc caatgatcga
     4561 agttaggctg gtaagagccg cgagcgatcc ttgaagctgt ccctgatggt cgtcatctac
     4621 ctgcctggac agcatggcct gcaacgcggg catcccgatg ccgccggaag cgagaagaat
     4681 cataatgggg aaggccatcc agcctcgcgt cgcgaacgcc agcaagacgt agcccagcgc
     4741 gtcggccgcc atgccggcga taatggcctg cttctcgccg aaacgtttgg tggcgggacc
     4801 agtgacgaag gcttgagcga gggcgtgcaa gattccgaat accgcaagcg acaggccgat
     4861 catcgtcgcg ctccagcgaa agcggtcctc gccgaaaatg acccagagcg ctgccggcac
     4921 ctgtcctacg agttgcatga taaagaagac agtcataagt gcggcgacga tagtcatgcc
     4981 ccgcgcccac cggaaggagc tgactgggtt gaaggctctc aagggcatcg gtcgacgctc
     5041 tcccttatgc gactcctgca ttaggaagca gcccagtagt aggttgaggc cgttgagcac
     5101 cgccgccgca aggaatggtg catgcaagga gatggcgccc aacagtcccc cggccacggg
     5161 gcctgccacc ataccca
//
