[The description below was written by a language model from this plasmid's Addgene catalogue record and the feature table of its GenBank file.]
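Description:
pDK616 is a 5,177 bp bacterial expression plasmid built on the pET3aTr backbone, designed to produce a mutant form of the microtubule-binding domain (MTBD) of human SKA1, a spindle and kinetochore-associated protein. It carries a ColE1/pMB1-type origin together with the pBR322 bom (basis of mobility) region and the rop gene. The catalogue lists it as high copy, although Rop normally acts to restrain copy number. Selection is by ampicillin through the bla beta-lactamase gene under its own promoter. A remnant tet promoter from the pBR322 lineage is also annotated.

Expression is driven by a bacteriophage T7 promoter, so it requires a host that supplies T7 RNA polymerase. The promoter is followed by the efficient T7 gene 10 ribosome binding site, and transcription ends at a T7 terminator. The annotated open reading frame begins with a 6xHis affinity tag, then the T7 gene 10 leader peptide (T7 tag), an Xpress epitope containing an enterokinase site, and a human rhinovirus 3C/PreScission protease site. The Ska1 MTBD coding sequence is not annotated as a feature, but it presumably lies in the gap between the protease site and the terminator. This layout allows nickel-affinity purification and then proteolytic removal of the N-terminal tags.

The insert carries two lysine-to-alanine substitutions, K223A and K226A. The exact residue boundaries of the domain and the cloning sites are not recorded. The associated study examined how several tubulin-interacting surfaces on Ska1 contribute to microtubule tip tracking. The plasmid is therefore suited to making recombinant mutant protein for comparison with wild-type MTBD in microtubule-binding experiments.
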