Addgene plasmid #134202: pDK616
Purpose: Bacterial expression of human Ska1 microtubule binding domain (MTBD) mutant
Depositing lab: Iain Cheeseman. Depositing organization: Whitehead Institute for Biomedical Research. Publication: Microtubule Tip Tracking by the Spindle and Kinetochore Protein Ska1 Requires Diverse Tubulin-Interacting Surfaces. Monda JK, Whitney IP, Tarasovetc EV, Wilson-Kubalek E, Milligan RA, Grishchuk EL, Cheeseman IM. Curr Biol. 2017 Dec 4;27(23):3666-3675.e6. doi: 10.1016/j.cub.2017.10.018. Epub 2017 Nov 16. PubMed 29153323.
Backbone
  Vector backbone: pET3aTr
  Backbone manufacturer: Song Tan (Addgene plasmid # 64008)
  Vector type: Bacterial Expression
Growth in bacteria
  Bacterial resistance: Ampicillin, 100 μg/mL
  Growth temperature: 37°C
  Growth strain: DH5alpha
  Copy number: High Copy
Gene/Insert
  Gene/Insert name: His-Precission-human Ska1 MTBD
  Species: H. sapiens (human)
  Mutation: K223A K226A
  Entrez Gene: SKA1 (a.k.a. C18orf24)
  Cloning method: Restriction Enzyme; 5′ cloning site unknown (unknown if destroyed); 3′ cloning site unknown (unknown if destroyed)
Terms and licenses: Academic/Nonprofit Terms; Industry Terms: Not Available to Industry
How to cite: pDK616 was a gift from Iain Cheeseman (Addgene plasmid # 134202 ; http://n2t.net/addgene:134202 ; RRID:Addgene_134202)
